>Addgene plasmid #177855 | pSumo-His6- Sumo-OsTPL(1-209) | addgene full sequence | sequence record 351371 | Addgene NGS Result
GTGAGACGGGCAACAGCTGATTGCCCTTCACCGCCTGGCCCTGAGAGAGTTGCAGCAAGCGGTCCACGCT
GGTTTGCCCCAGCAGGCGAAAATCCTGTTTGATGGTGGTTAACGGCGGGATATAACATGAGCTGTCTTCG
GTATCGTCGTATCCCACTACCGAGATATCCGCACCAACGCGCAGCCCGGACTCGGTAATGGCGCGCATTG
CGCCCAGCGCCATCTGATCGTTGGCAACCAGCATCGCAGTGGGAACGATGCCCTCATTCAGCATTTGCAT
GGTTTGTTGAAAACCGGACATGGCACTCCAGTCGCCTTCCCGTTCCGCTATCGGCTGAATTTGATTGCGA
GTGAGATATTTATGCCAGCCAGCCAGACGCAGACGCGCCGAGACAGAACTTAATGGGCCCGCTAACAGCG
CGATTTGCTGGTGACCCAATGCGACCAGATGCTCCACGCCCAGTCGCGTACCGTCTTCATGGGAGAAAAT
AATACTGTTGATGGGTGTCTGGTCAGAGACATCAAGAAATAACGCCGGAACATTAGTGCAGGCAGCTTCC
ACAGCAATGGCATCCTGGTCATCCAGCGGATAGTTAATGATCAGCCCACTGACGCGTTGCGCGAGAAGAT
TGTGCACCGCCGCTTTACAGGCTTCGACGCCGCTTCGTTCTACCATCGACACCACCACGCTGGCACCCAG
TTGATCGGCGCGAGATTTAATCGCCGCGACAATTTGCGACGGCGCGTGCAGGGCCAGACTGGAGGTGGCA
ACGCCAATCAGCAACGACTGTTTGCCCGCCAGTTGTTGTGCCACGCGGTTGGGAATGTAATTCAGCTCCG
CCATCGCCGCTTCCACTTTTTCCCGCGTTTTCGCAGAAACGTGGCTGGCCTGGTTCACCACGCGGGAAAC
GGTCTGATAAGAGACACCGGCATACTCTGCGACATCGTATAACGTTACTGGTTTCACATTCACCACCCTG
AATTGACTCTCTTCCGGGCGCTATCATGCCATACCGCGAAAGGTTTTGCGCCATTCGATGGTGTCCGGGA
TCTCGACGCTCTCCCTTATGCGACTCCTGCATTAGGAAGCAGCCCAGTAGTAGGTTGAGGCCGTTGAGCA
CCGCCGCCGCAAGGAATGGTGCATGCAAGGAGATGGCGCCCAACAGTCCCCCGGCCACGGGGCCTGCCAC
CATACCCACGCCGAAACAAGCGCTCATGAGCCCGAAGTGGCGAGCCCGATCTTCCCCATCGGTGATGTCG
GCGATATAGGCGCCAGCAACCGCACCTGTGGCGCCGGTGATGCCGGCCACGATGCGTCCGGCGTAGAGGA
TCGAGATCTCGATCCCGCGAAATTAATACGACTCACTATAGGGGAATTGTGAGCGGATAACAATTCCCCT
CTAGAAATAATTTTGTTTAACTTTAAGAAGGAGATATACCATGGGTCATCACCATCATCATCACGGGTCG
GACTCAGAAGTCAATCAAGAAGCTAAGCCAGAGGTCAAGCCAGAAGTCAAGCCTGAGACTCACATCAATT
TAAAGGTGTCCGATGGATCTTCAGAGATCTTCTTCAAGATCAAAAAGACCACTCCTTTAAGAAGGCTGAT
GGAAGCGTTCGCTAAAAGACAGGGTAAGGAAATGGACTCCTTAAGATTCTTGTACGACGGTATTAGAATT
CAAGCTGATCAGGCCCCTGAAGATTTGGACATGGAGGATAACGATATTATTGAGGCTCACCGCGAACAGA
TTGGAGGTGGATCCATGAGTAGCCTGAGTCGCGAGCTGGTGTTCCTGATCTTACAATTCCTGGACGAGGA
GAAGTTCAAGGAGACAGTGCACAAGCTGGAGCAGGAGAGCGGCTTCTACTTCAACATGAAGTACTTCGAG
GACGAGGTGATCAACGGCAACTGGGACGAGGTGGAACGTTACCTGGGCGGCTTCACAAAGGTGGACGACA
ACCGCTACAGCATGAAAATCTTCTTTGAGATCCGCAAGCAGAAGTACCTGGAGGCCCTGGACAAGCACGA
TCGCAGTAAGGCCGTGGAGATTCTGGTGAAGGACCTGAAGGTGTTCGCAAGTTTCAACGAGGAGCTGTTC
AAGGAGATCACCCAGCTGCTGACCCTGGAGAACTTCCGCGAGAATGAGCAGCTGAGCAAGTATGGCGACA
CCAAAAGCGCCCGCGCCATCATGCTGGTGGAGCTGAAGAAACTGATTGAGGCCAACCCTCTGTTCCGCGA
TAAGTTACAATTCCCGAACCTGAAGAGCAGCCGCCTGCGCACCCTGATCAACCAGAGCCTGAACTGGCAG
CATCAGCTGTGCAAAAACCCGCGCCCGAATCCGGACATCAAGACCCTGTTCGTGGATCACAGCTGTGGCC
AGCCGAATGGCTAAGCGGCCGCACTCGAGCACCACCACCACCACCACTGAGATCCGGCTGCTAACAAAGC
CCGAAAGGAAGCTGAGTTGGCTGCTGCCACCGCTGAGCAATAACTAGCATAACCCCTTGGGGCCTCTAAA
CGGGTCTTGAGGGGTTTTTTGCTGAAAGGAGGAACTATATCCGGATTGGCGAATGGG
[124 nt withheld, positions 2578-2701]
C
[91 nt withheld, positions 2703-2793]
A
[49 nt withheld, positions 2795-2843]
CCTTTGACGTTGGAGTCCACGTTCTTT
[37 nt withheld, positions 2871-2907]
ACCCTATCTCGGTCTATTCTTTTGATTTATAAGGGATTTTGCCGATTTCGGCCTATTGGTTAAAAAATGA
GCTGATTTAACAAAAATTTAACGCGAATTTTAACAAAATATTAACGCTTACAATTTAGGTGGCACTTTTC
GGGGAAATGTGCGCGGAACCCCTATTTGTTTATTTTTCTAAATACATTCAAATATGTATCCGCTCATGAG
ACAATAACCCTGATAAATGCTTCAATAATATTGAAAAAGGAAGAGTATGAGTATTCAACATTTCCGTGTC
GCCCTTATTCCCTTTTTTGCGGCATTTTGCCTTCCTGTTTTTGCTCACCCAGAAACGCTGGTGAAAGTAA
AAGATGCTGAAGATCAGTTGGGTGCACGAGTGGGTTACATCGAACTGGATCTCAACAGCGGTAAGATCCT
TGAGAGTTTTCGCCCCGAAGAACGTTTTCCAATGATGAGCACTTTTAAAGTTCTGCTATGTGGCGCGGTA
TTATCCCGTATTGACGCCGGGCAAGAGCAACTCGGTCGCCGCATACACTATTCTCAGAATGACTTGGTTG
AGTACTCACCAGTCACAGAAAAGCATCTTACGGATGGCATGACAGTAAGAGAATTATGCAGTGCTGCCAT
AACCATGAGTGATAACACTGCGGCCAACTTACTTCTGACAACGATCGGAGGACCGAAGGAGCTAACCGCT
TTTTTGCACAACATGGGGGATCATGTAACTCGCCTTGATCGTTGGGAACCGGAGCTGAATGAAGCCATAC
CAAACGACGAGCGTGACACCACGATGCCTGCAGCAATGGCAACAACGTTGCGCAAACTATTAACTGGCGA
ACTACTTACTCTAGCTTCCCGGCAACAATTAATAGACTGGATGGAGGCGGATAAAGTTGCAGGACCACTT
CTGCGCTCGGCCCTTCCGGCTGGCTGGTTTATTGCTGATAAATCTGGAGCCGGTGAGCGTGGTTCTCGCG
GTATCATTGCAGCACTGGGGCCAGATGGTAAGCCCTCCCGTATCGTAGTTATCTACACGACGGGGAGTCA
GGCAACTATGGATGAACGAAATAGACAGATCGCTGAGATAGGTGCCTCACTGATTAAGCATTGGTAACTG
TCAGACCAAGTTTACTCATATATACTTTAGATTGATTTAAAACTTCATTTTTAATTTAAAAGGATCTAGG
TGAAGATCCTTTTTGATAATCTCATGACCAAAATCCCTTAACGTGAGTTTTCGTTCCACTGAGCGTCAGA
CCCCGTAGAAAAGATCAAAGGATCTTCTTGAGATCCTTTTTTTCTGCGCGTAATCTGCTGCTTGCAAACA
AAAAAACCACCGCTACCAGCGGTGGTTTGTTTGCCGGATCAAGAGCTACCAACTCTTTTTCCGAAGGTAA
CTGGCTTCAGCAGAGCGCAGATACCAAATACTGTCCTTCTAGTGTAGCCGTAGTTAGGCCACCACTTCAA
GAACTCTGTAGCACCGCCTACATACCTCGCTCTGCTAATCCTGTTACCAGTGGCTGCTGCCAGTGGCGAT
AAGTCGTGTCTTACCGGGTTGGACTCAAGACGATAGTTACCGGATAAGGCGCAGCGGTCGGGCTGAACGG
GGGGTTCGTGCACACAGCCCAGCTTGGAGCGAACGACCTACACCGAACTGAGATACCTACAGCGTGAGCT
ATGAGAAAGCGCCACGCTTCCCGAAGGGAGAAAGGCGGACAGGTATCCGGTAAGCGGCAGGGTCGGAACA
GGAGAGCGCACGAGGGAGCTTCCAGGGGGAAACGCCTGGTATCTTTATAGTCCTGTCGGGTTTCGCCACC
TCTGACTTGAGCGTCGATTTTTGTGATGCTCGTCAGGGGGGCGGAGCCTATGGAAAAACGCCAGCAACGC
GGCCTTTTTACGGTTCCTGGCCTTTTGCTGGCCTTTTGCTCACATGTTCTTTCCTGCGTTATCCCCTGAT
TCTGTGGATAACCGTATTACCGCCTTTGAGTGAGCTGATACCGCTCGCCGCAGCCGAACGACCGAGCGCA
GCGAGTCAGTGAGCGAGGAAGCGGAAGAGCGCCTGATGCGGTATTTTCTCCTTACGCATCTGTGCGGTAT
TTCACACCGCAATGGTGCACTCTCAGTACAATCTGCTCTGATGCCGCATAGTTAAGCCAGTATACACTCC
GCTATCGCTACGTGACTGGGTCATGGCTGCGCCCCGACACCCGCCAACACCCGCTGACGCGCCCTGACGG
GCTTGTCTGCTCCCGGCATCCGCTTACAGACAAGCTGTGACCGTCTCCGGGAGCTGCATGTGTCAGAGGT
TTTCACCGTCATCACCGAAACGCGCGAGGCAGCTGCGGTAAAGCTCATCAGCGTGGTCGTGAAGCGATTC
ACAGATGTCTGCCTGTTCATCCGCGTCCAGCTCGTTGAGTTTCTCCAGAAGCGTTAATGTCTGGCTTCTG
ATAAAGCGGGCCATGTTAAGGGCGGTTTTTTCCTGTTTGGTCACTGATGCCTCCGTGTAAGGGGGATTTC
TGTTCATGGGGGTAATGATACCGATGAAACGAGAGAGGATGCTCACGATACGGGTTACTGATGATGAACA
TGCCCGGTTACTGGAACGTTGTGAGGGTAAACAACTGGCGGTATGGATGCGGCGGGACCAGAGAAAAATC
ACTCAGGGTCAATGCCAGCGCTTCGTTTATACAGATGTAGGTGTTCCACAGGGTAGCCAGCAGCATCCTG
CGATGCAGATCCGGAACATAATGGTGCAGGGCGCTGACTTCCGCGTTTCCAGACTTTACGAAACACGGAA
ACCGAAGACCATTCATGTTGTTGCTCAGGTCGCAGACGTTTTGCAGCAGCAGTCGCTTCACGTTCGCTCG
CGTATCGGTGATTCATTCTGCTAACCAGTAAGGCAACCCCGCCAGCCTAGCCGGGTCCTCAACGACAGGA
GCACGATCATGCGCACCCGTGGGGCCGCCATGCCGGCGATAATGGCCTGCTTCTCGCCGAAACGTTTGGT
GGCGGGACCAGTGACGAAGGCTTGAGCGAGGGCGTGCAAGATTCCGAATACCGCAAGCGACAGGCCGATC
ATCGTCGCGCTCCAGCGAAAGCGGTCCTCGCCGAAAATGACCCAGAGCGCTGCCGGCACCTGTCCTACGA
GTTGCATGATAAAGAAGACAGTCATAAGTGCGGCGACGATAGTCATGCCCCGCGCCCACCGGAAGGAGCT
GACTGGGTTGAAGGCTCTCAAGGGCATCGGTCGAGATCCCGGTGCCTAATGAGTGAGCTAACTTACATTA
ATTGCGTTGCGCTCACTGCCCGCTTTCCAGTCGGGAAACCTGTCGTGCCAGCTGCATTAATGAATCGGCC
AACGCGCGGGGAGAGGCGGTTTGCGTATTGGGCGCCAGGGTGGTTTTTCTTTTCACCA
Features (pLannotate 1.2.2; 20 found; start..end, strand, type, name):
    968..1045    -  promoter       lacI promoter: lacI
   1053..1332    -  CDS            TcR (fragment): tetracycline efflux protein; tet; confers resistance to tetracycline
   1354..1372    +  promoter       T7 promoter: promoter for bacteriophage T7 RNA polymerase
   1373..1397    +  protein_bind   lac operator: The lac repressor binds to the lac operator to inhibit transcription in E. coli. This inhibition can be relieved by adding lactose or isopropyl-β-D-thiogalactopyranoside (IPTG). lac repressor encoded by lacI
   1412..1434    +  RBS            RBS: efficient ribosome binding site from bacteriophage T7 gene 10 (Olins and Rangwala, 1989)
   1471..1758    +  CDS            SUMO: cleavable ubiquitin-like protein tag; S. cerevisiae SMT3 (truncated and modified); modified to prevent cleavage by eukaryotic SUMO proteases
   1765..2391    +  CDS            TPR3 (fragment): TPR3_ORYSJ - Also known as ASPR1 From Oryza sativa subsp. japonica (Rice).
   2410..2427    +  CDS            9xHis (fragment): 9xHis affinity tag
   2437..2486    +  CDS            SET1 (fragment): solubility-enhancement tag derived from T7 phage gene 10B
   2494..2541    +  terminator     T7 terminator: transcription terminator for bacteriophage T7 RNA polymerase
   2578..3006    +  rep_origin     f1 ori (sequence partly withheld): f1 bacteriophage origin of replication; arrow indicates direction of (+) strand synthesis
   3059..3163    +  promoter       AmpR promoter: bla
   3164..4024    +  CDS            AmpR: β-lactamase; bla; confers resistance to ampicillin, carbenicillin, and related antibiotics
   4195..4783    +  rep_origin     ori: high-copy-number ColE1/pMB1/pBR322/pUC origin of replication
   4969..5108    -  misc_feature   bom: basis of mobility region from pBR322
   5210..5401    -  CDS            rop: Rop protein, which maintains plasmids at low copy number; rop
   5418..5798    +  CDS            YPB1_ECOLX: Protein predicted: Swiss-Prot protein existence level 4. From Escherichia coli.
   5870..6161    -  CDS            TcR (fragment): tetracycline efflux protein; tet; confers resistance to tetracycline
   6176..6197    -  protein_bind   CAP binding site: CAP binding activates transcription in the presence of cAMP. E. coli catabolite activator protein
   6210..967     -  CDS            lacI (across the origin): lac repressor; lacI; The lac repressor binds to the lac operator to inhibit transcription in E. coli. This inhibition can be relieved by adding lactose or isopropyl-β-D-thiogalactopyranoside (IPTG).
