[The description below was written by a language model from this plasmid's Addgene catalogue record and pLannotate feature annotations shown in this document.]
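Description:
pSumo-His6- Sumo-OsTPL(1-209) is a bacterial expression plasmid built on the pSUMO backbone, a pET-style vector for T7-driven protein production in E. coli. It carries a ColE1/pBR322-type origin together with the bom region and the rop gene, which is consistent with the low copy number recorded for it, and it is selected with ampicillin through the AmpR β-lactamase cassette. An f1 origin is also present, along with nonfunctional tetracycline-resistance fragments left over from the pBR322 lineage. The plasmid encodes its own lac repressor (lacI with its promoter).

The expression cassette consists of a T7 promoter followed by a lac operator and the T7 gene 10 ribosome binding site, so transcription depends on T7 RNA polymerase supplied by the host and is held off by LacI until induction with IPTG. The open reading frame encodes an N-terminal 6xHis-SUMO tag (yeast SMT3-derived) fused to the insert, residues 1–209 of the rice (Oryza sativa) TOPLESS corepressor, cloned between BamHI and XhoI. The annotation tool labels this roughly 630 bp segment as a fragment of rice TPR3/ASPR1, a TOPLESS-family entry. The N-terminal His tag is not annotated separately but is stated in the catalogue. A short His-tag fragment and another tag-like fragment are annotated downstream of the insert before the T7 terminator; these are likely vector remnants, and the record does not show whether they are translated.

The His tag allows metal-affinity purification, while SUMO generally improves solubility and can be removed by a SUMO protease. The construct is intended for producing the recombinant TPL N-terminal domain, in the context of structural work on how TOPLESS corepressors recognise transcriptional repressors.
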