Addgene plasmid #177855: pSumo-His6- Sumo-OsTPL(1-209)
Purpose: Bacterial Expression of TPL
Depositing lab: Karsten Melcher. Depositing organization: Van Andel Research Institute. Publication: Structural basis for recognition of diverse transcriptional repressors by the TOPLESS family of corepressors. Ke J, Ma H, Gu X, Thelen A, Brunzelle JS, Li J, Xu HE, Melcher K. Sci Adv. 2015 Jul 24;1(6):e1500107. doi: 10.1126/sciadv.1500107. eCollection 2015 Jul. PubMed 26601214.
Backbone
  Vector backbone: pSUMO
  Backbone manufacturer: Life Sensors
  Vector type: Bacterial Expression
Growth in bacteria
  Bacterial resistance: Ampicillin, 100 μg/mL
  Growth temperature: 37°C
  Growth strain: DH5alpha
  Copy number: Low Copy
Gene/Insert
  Gene/Insert name: TPL
  Species: Oryza sativa (rice)
  Tag / fusion protein: 6xHis-SUMO (N terminal on insert)
  Cloning method: Restriction Enzyme; 5′ cloning site BamHI (unknown if destroyed); 3′ cloning site XhoI (unknown if destroyed)
  Sequencing primers: 3′ T7term
Terms and licenses: Academic/Nonprofit Terms; Industry Terms: Not Available to Industry
How to cite: pSumo-His6- Sumo-OsTPL(1-209) was a gift from Karsten Melcher (Addgene plasmid # 177855 ; http://n2t.net/addgene:177855 ; RRID:Addgene_177855)
